>Addgene plasmid #16736 | XE118 CAMKII-T286D-CS2+ | addgene partial sequence | sequence record 23471 | 16736 with SP6
TTCTTTTTCAGGATCCCATCGATTCGAATTCCGGAGTCCCGAGCCTAAAGCCTCGCCTGCCTGCCCAGTT
GCCAGGATGGCTACCATCACCTGCACCCGATTCACGGAAGAGTACCAGCTCTTCGAGGAACTGGGAAAGG
GAGCCTTCTCCGTGGTGCGCAGGTGTGTGAAGGTGCTGGCTGGCCAGGAGTATGCTGCCAAGATTATCAA
CACCAAGAAGCTCTCAGCCAGAGATCACCAGAAGTTGGAACGCGAGGCCCGCATCTGCCGCTTGTTGAAG
CACCCCAATATCGTCCGACTCCATGACAGCATCTCCGAGGAGGGGCACCACTACCTTATCTTCGATCTGG
TCACTGGTGGGGAGCTGTTCGAAGACATTGTGGCCCGGGAGTATTACAGTGAGGCTGATGCCAGCCACTG
TATCCAGCAGATCCTGGAGGCTGTGCTACACTGTCACCAGATGGGGGTGGTGCATCGCGACCTGAAGCCT
GAGAATCTGTTGCTGGCTTCGAAGCTCAAGGGTGCTGCGGTGAAGCTGGCAGACTTTGGCCTGGCCATAG
AGGTTGAGGGAGAGCAGCAGGCATGGTTTGGGTTCGCAGGGACACCTGGATACCTCTCCCCAGAAGTGCT
GCGGAAGGACCCATACGGGAAGCCTGTGGACCTGTGGGCCTGTGGCGTCATCCTGTATATCTTGCTGGTT
GGGTATCCCCCATTCTGGGATGAGGACNAGCACCGCCTGTACCAGCANATCAAAGCTGGTGCCTACGATT
TCCATCACNGAATGGGACACGTCACCCGGAAGCAAGGATCTGATCATAA
