[The description below was written by a language model from this plasmid's Addgene catalogue record.]
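Description:
XE118 CAMKII-T286D-CS2+ is a Xenopus expression plasmid built on the pCS2+ backbone (about 4.1 kb without insert). It is maintained in E. coli as a high-copy plasmid under ampicillin selection. The insert is rat Camk2a, encoding the alpha subunit of Ca2+/calmodulin-dependent protein kinase II, subcloned into the single EcoRI site of the vector so that EcoRI sites remain intact on both flanks. Because one enzyme was used at both ends, the cloning itself was not directional. The stated use of SP6 for both sequencing and transcription indicates the coding sequence lies in the sense orientation downstream of the SP6 promoter.

The kinase carries a threonine 286 to aspartate substitution. Thr286 is the autophosphorylation site in the regulatory domain that, once phosphorylated, lets CaMKII stay active independently of Ca2+/calmodulin. The acidic aspartate mimics this phosphorylated state, and the record describes the product as constitutively active. No epitope tag or reporter is listed.

According to the depositor notes, the plasmid mainly serves as a template for in vitro synthesis of mRNA: it is linearized with NotI downstream of the insert and transcribed from the SP6 promoter, which yields RNA suitable for microinjection into Xenopus embryos. The CS2+ family generally also carries a CMV-derived promoter and an SV40 polyadenylation signal that permit direct expression in vertebrate cells, although the record does not list these elements. The associated work concerns CaMKII activation by Wnt and Frizzled homologs and its promotion of ventral cell fates in Xenopus, which makes this construct a gain-of-function tool for studying that pathway.
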