Addgene plasmid #16736: XE118 CAMKII-T286D-CS2+
Depositing lab: Randall Moon. Depositing organization: University of Washington. Publication: Ca(2+)/calmodulin-dependent protein kinase II is stimulated by Wnt and Frizzled homologs and promotes ventral cell fates in Xenopus. Kühl M, Sheldahl LC, Malbon CC, Moon RT. J Biol Chem. 2000 Apr 28. 275(17):12701-11. 10.1074/jbc.275.17.12701 PubMed 10777564.
Backbone
  Vector backbone: pcS2+
  Backbone size w/o insert (bp): 4095
  Vector type: Xenopus Expression
Growth in bacteria
  Bacterial resistance: Ampicillin, 100 μg/mL
  Growth temperature: 37°C
  Growth strain: DH5alpha
  Copy number: High Copy
Gene/Insert
  Gene/Insert name: CAMKII-T286D (alt names: camK; caM kinase)
  Species: R. norvegicus (rat)
  Mutation: threonine 286 mutated to aspartate
  Entrez Gene: Camk2a (a.k.a. PK2CDD, PKCCD)
  Cloning method: Restriction Enzyme; 5′ cloning site EcoR1 (not destroyed); 3′ cloning site EcoR1 (not destroyed)
  Sequencing primers: 5′ Sp6
Terms and licenses: Academic/Nonprofit Terms; Industry Terms: Not Available to Industry
Depositor comments: Description: Constitutively active CAMKII (threonine 286 mutated to aspartate) provided by H. Schulman (Vanderbilt) subcloned into the EcoRI site of CS2+. Linearize with Not 1 and transcribe with SP6. Ref: M. Kuehl et al., JBC 275:12701-12711, 2000.
How to cite: XE118 CAMKII-T286D-CS2+ was a gift from Randall Moon (Addgene plasmid # 16736 ; http://n2t.net/addgene:16736 ; RRID:Addgene_16736)
